>Addgene plasmid #191750 | csr-1_hH1_mEos3.1_V5 | addgene full sequence | sequence record 379332 | Addgene NGS Result
ATTCTTTTTTTTGATTTCGGTTTCCTTGAAATTTTTTTGATTCGGTAATCTCCGAACAGAAGGAAGAACG
AAGGAAGGAGCACAGACTTAGATTGGTATATATACGCATATGTAGTGTTGAAGAAACATGAAATTGCCCA
GTATTCTTAACCCAACTGCACAGAACAAAAACCTGCAGGAAACGAAGATAAATCATGTCGAAAGCTACAT
ATAAGGAACGTGCTGCTACTCATCCTAGTCCTGTTGCTGCCAAGCTATTTAATATCATGCACGAAAAGCA
AACAAACTTGTGTGCTTCATTGGATGTTCGTACCACCAAGGAATTACTGGAGTTAGTTGAAGCATTAGGT
CCCAAAATTTGTTTACTAAAAACACATGTGGATATCTTGACTGATTTTTCCATGGAGGGCACAGTTAAGC
CGCTAAAGGCATTATCCGCCAAGTACAATTTTTTACTCTTCGAAGACAGAAAATTTGCTGACATTGGTAA
TACAGTCAAATTGCAGTACTCTGCGGGTGTATACAGAATAGCAGAATGGGCAGACATTACGAATGCACAC
GGTGTGGTGGGCCCAGGTATTGTTAGCGGTTTGAAGCAGGCGGCAGAAGAAGTAACAAAGGAACCTAGAG
GCCTTTTGATGTTAGCAGAATTGTCATGCAAGGGCTCCCTATCTACTGGAGAATATACTAAGGGTACTGT
TGACATTGCGAAGAGCGACAAAGATTTTGTTATCGGCTTTATTGCTCAAAGAGACATGGGTGGAAGAGAT
GAAGGTTACGATTGGTTGATTATGACACCCGGTGTGGGTTTAGATGACAAGGGAGACGCATTGGGTCAAC
AGTATAGAACCGTGGATGATGTGGTCTCTACAGGATCTGACATTATTATTGTTGGAAGAGGACTATTTGC
AAAGGGAAGGGATGCTAAGGTAGAGGGTGAACGTTACAGAAAAGCAGGCTGGGAAGCATATTTGAGAAGA
TGCGGCCAGCAAAACTAAAAAACTGTATTATAAGTAAATGCATGTATACTAAACTCACAAATTAGAGCTT
CAATTTAATTATATCAGTTATTACCCTATGCGGTGTGAAATACCGCACAGATGCGTAAGGAGAAAATACC
GCATCAGGAAATTGTAAGCGTTAATATTTTGTTAAAATTCGCGTTAAATTTTTGTTAAATCAGCTCATTT
TTTAACCAATAGGCCGAAATCGGCAAAATCCCTTATAAATCAAAAGAATAGACCGAGATAGGGT
[37 nt withheld, positions 1255-1291]
AAAGAACGTGGACTCCAACGTCAAAGG
[49 nt withheld, positions 1319-1367]
T
[91 nt withheld, positions 1369-1459]
G
[124 nt withheld, positions 1461-1584]
CCATTCGCCATTCAGGCTGCGCAACTGTTGGGAAGGGCGATCGGTGCGGGCCTCTTCGCTATTACGCCAG
CTGGCGAAAGGGGGATGTGCTGCAAGGCGATTAAGTTGGGTAACGCCAGGGTTTTCCCAGTCACGACGCT
GGAGAAGCTCATTCCACCCGAAATGCCCGTGAACTTGCCCTTGTTTGCGCGGGCCTTCTTGCGCTCTGCT
CGGATACGCTCGACATCGCTGAGGAGCTCGGCGAGTTCCTTGGCGCGGTTGCGGACGTTGATACCCTGGT
CTTTGCCGTTCTGGTCGATAAAATGGAACTGGCGCAGCATCTTGAGGAGGGTAAGATGCGACCGAGCATC
GTCCACCACTCGTTCGGAACCGTGCTTAATCAGGTACTCTAGTAGTTGAAGGGCCTTGTAGATCTGGCGC
CATTCTTCGGCGGACTTTTCTGTGAAACGGCGGTAAATCATGGGCATGATTTCGTTGAGTGTTTGGCTAA
GAACAAGGAGGGAAACGCAAGTTAGCCGCGTTCGTATACAAGCGAGCAGTTCTCGAGAACGTACTAGTTG
AAGGTGCCATCGGCGATCTCTTGCATCAAAGTCGACGATGCACCCCAAGGTTCATTGTTGGTGGCCTCGC
GCACCTGGGTTCGCTGTCAGCTCCCGTTCCATGGTCTCTTGTCTGGGATCAAGTATATGGCGAAGGGCGC
AAGAGAATGGTGCCAGTGTGGCGCGTGGATACGGGCATACCTTGGACTCCATCTCGGTATAGTTCATGAC
AGCTGGTTGGAGCCATTGTCAGCACCCTGAACACGAAATCATGAGGGAGTCTTGGTTCTGGACTAGGTGG
TCACCTACCATTTTGAACCTTTCGTACGCCAGCCTTGATGTCGTAGAGTGTCAGGTTGGACACGGTATCC
TTGAGGCTATTGAAATCCATTGCGTAAACGTGTCTATCGCCGGAGTTGCTGGGAATTGTTCTGATGGGCT
AAGGTAATTCTTCTCTAGATCCAATCTGAGCCTCGCGGTGATGATTGCCAGACGGGCGGGATGCTGTGGC
GACTTGGTGGTTTTTGTTCGGGCTGATCGCTTTCAGGGCGACGTTTCACGGTCTTGTCGGGATCAGATGG
ACATTGAGGTGCGGAATTATACGATTTAGGTGACTGCAGGTAGAAGGAGCAGTCCATCTGCGTGAATCAC
GAGAGAATCAGCTACTTTGAATCGATGGATGCAGCTACCAGAAGTCACTCAGTTCGTTCAAAGCCACATC
ACTGGGCACTTCCATTGGGACAGGCATTGATCGGACGAGACCGACTTCTGGCCGCTTTCAACAGCCACAT
TATATCCATGTCACGGCTACGCGCGGCCTTCGGTAACAGAAAAGCACACAGACAGCGATTGTGATATGGA
TTCGGGTAAAGTATTGGTGGTCGCACCATGTCATCCTGAGTGTGCAGTGGCTGCTATTCAGATTTCATCT
AACTGCGGGAGAGGGGTTCAAAGGGGCGTGACGTTATAGACAACGGGTGAAGGACGAAGATTGCCTCACT
TCTTTGCTAGCAATTTGCCTGCAAAGAAGGCGCACATGTCAAGTAAACAACTGGGAAACTACTATTGAAT
ACCCACAATGCAAAGCTCGGAAGGTACGTCTTGATTGCAGTGTGTCGAGTGTCAAAAAAGAAGCAAGTGT
TCATGCAAGCCAAAATTGGCACCTCCTCCACTTCTCCGAGTGCCCTACCCGAACCTCCAGGCGAGATGGC
CGGAATATACTATCCGCGTTGGGATTATGACGTATCTCCTTCTTCTTCACATGATTCCATCCCGTTGTTG
CTTGTTTGCGAGCTGTGACGGGAGATCGTAGATGCCACTTAGGGCCAGGCAGGCAGTGCAGGCAGCCAGG
AACACAAGCTTCCAACTTGGTCATCTCGATTGCCGATTAAGGGAACCAAATGCCTATATAAGACTGTCCT
CCCACCTCCCCAATACCATTCTTTTCTTCTTCCATCATCAGCCAACAAAGCAATCACATCTTCACTACTT
CAAATCAACACAACACTCAAACCACTTTCACAACCCCTCACATCAACCAAATCTAGAACTAGTGGATCCA
CCATGCCTCCCAAGAAGACCGAGACCAAGGCCGCCGATGCCTCTGCCGCCGCCGCTCCTGCTCCCGCCGC
TGCTCCCACCTCTGCTCCCAAGACCAAGAGCCCCAGCACCCATGCCTCTTACCTTGTAAGCTTTACTTAA
TCCCCAAGAGAAACGCATCTTTTGCTAACATTCAAACAGGACATGATCACGGACGCTATTGTTGCGGTAT
TTAAACCCCCTCATTATCTTTGTTGTGGCGTGTTTTGGTTGTGGGCGCTTCTCTGGTCGGTGAGCAAAAT
GAGACAATTGCTCTCATGATGCACGCAACCAAGAGTCACCCACACCACTCACCACCCTTTTACTGTCCCT
CAGTCGTGCTGATTCCTTCTTTTTGTCATGCTACAGCTCAAGGACCGCGCTGGATCTAGGTATGTGCCAT
TTTTCTGCTTACTTTTCTCATTTTTTCACCAGGGCTTTGCCAAGCCACACCGCAAACCTTGCGGGCCCTT
CCTACGGTCGCACCGATGACCACTTTCATTCTTATTTCCATGACGCGATGAAGGATCACAACATGTTGCT
AACGCACACCACAGCCGTCAAGCTCTCAAGAAGTATGTCCGTGCCAACAACACGCTCGGCAACGTCACCG
ACAACATGTTCGACTCGCTCTTCAACAAGGCCTTGAAGAACGGTGTCGACAAGGGTGTCTTTGAGCAGCC
CAAGGGTATGTCACCACCCACATGACGCATCATCTCCTTGTATTACTCTTTGCATGCTCACACACGATAT
AGGTCCTTCCGGTGGCACCAAGCTTGCCAAGAAGGTCGCTAAGCCTGCTCCCAAGAAGGCTGCTCCCAAG
AAGGAGACCAAGGAGAAGAAGCCCGCTGCCGCTAAGAAGGAGGGTGCCGCCAAGAAGGAGACCAAGGAGA
AGAAGGCTCCTGCTGCCAAGAAGGCGGCTGCCCCCAAGAAGGCTGCTGCTCCCAAGAAGGAGGTCAAGGA
GAAGAAGGCGGCTGCCCCCAAGAAGAAGGCCGCTGCTCCTGCCGTTGCCGACAAGGAGACCGTCCTCACC
AAGACCAAGTCTGGCCGTGTCGCCAAGAGCACCGCTAAGCCTGCTGCCGCCAAGAAGGCCGCTGCTCCCA
AGAAGGCTGCCGCCAGCAAGAAGGCCGAGAAGGCCGAGCCCGCTGCCGAGAAGGCATTAATTAACATGTC
CGCCATCAAGCCCGACATGAAGATCAAGCTCCGCATGGAGGGCAACGTCAACGGCCACCACTTCGTCATC
GACGGCGACGGCACCGGCAAGCCCTTCGAGGGCAAGCAGTCCATGGACCTCGAGGTCAAGGAGGGCGGCC
CCCTCCCCTTCGCCTTCGACATCCTCACCACCGCCTTCCACTACGGCAACCGCGTCTTCGCCAAGTACCC
CGACAACATCCAGGACTACTTCAAGCAGTCCTTCCCCAAGGGCTACTCCTGGGAGCGCTCCCTCACCTTC
GAGGACGGCGGCATCTGCAACGCCCGCAACGACATCACCATGGAGGGCGACACCTTCTACAACAAGGTCC
GCTTCTACGGCACCAACTTCCCCGCCAACGGCCCCGTCATGCAGAAGAAGACCCTCAAGTGGGAGCCCTC
CACCGAGAAGATGTACGTCCGCGACGGCGTCCTCACCGGCGACGTCGAGATGGCCCTCCTCCTCGAGGGC
AACGCCCACTACCGCTGCGACTTCCGCACCACCTACAAGGCCAAGGAGAAGGGCGTCAAGCTCCCCGGCG
CCCACTTCGTCGACCACTGCATCGAGATCCTCTCCCACGACAAGGACTACAACAAGGTCAAGCTCTACGA
GCACGCCGTCGCCCACTCCGGCCTCCCCGACAACGCCCGCCGCGGTAAGCCTATCCCTAACCCTCTCCTC
GGTCTCGATTCTACGTGACTAGAGGATCCGACACTATAGAATACCTAGACAGTTTGCAGGTCATGTGAAT
GTTATCGCCAACACATTGAATGCTAAACAGATTACCTCCAACGCCTAGATGAAACCAAATTACCCTTGCC
TTCTTTTTTTTTACGCCGTTAATGCAGTTGTGATAGAGACCATGCAACGTCTTCTAAACGGAGACACAAA
CACATTCGAGTCGATCAGATCGAAATGACTTGTTCCTGTACCTCGTCACCATCCAGCCACCGTCTGAAAT
AGACGCAGTTGCTGGGGCTGACAGGTCCGCCTTCCTCGCACATATCATAGACAGGGCACCGCCCACAAGG
CGCCTCCATAAGGCCACTTGCACTCGGCTCAACTCCCATAAATGAGGTAACAATGCCTCCTTTGGTTGGA
TCATGGTCGAGGCGTCGTTGATTGCACGTCCTCGGATCCTGTTTGGGGATGCGCGTCACACGGTACCCCT
TGCGCCCATTGACCTTGACAGGCTCTACTAAGCCATCGTAGTATAGCACATCCACCAACTGCTGGATATC
CGCCTCGCTCAACGTCGTATTATTCGTGATGCCGGCGTGGTGGATGAACTTTGCAATGTCCGACACAGTC
GGGTACGACTTGTAACCGGCCGGGAGAGGCAGCAATTGCGGCTTGCCGGGCCTGGTCTTCTTGGCCGGTG
CCGGTGCCGCCGTGTCGTCGTTGGAAATCTCGCCCGCGCTGCGCTTCGTCCCCTTGGAAATATCCTCCGA
GTGGGGAATGGTCCCCTGAACCACGCCCTTCTTGGGATTCTTTTCACGCTGCTGTGCTCCTCCTCCTTGT
GCTCCTACTCCTGGTACTCCAGCACCGCCGCCGTGGGAAGTATATGTCGATTTCTGCTTGATAAAGTCAA
ACACAATTTCCTGTAGCTCGTTGATGAAGGCCGTGTCGAGCTCGCCCTCAGTAAACCAGGGGCCACCTGT
GGCGCGATCGGAGGGACGTAGGTTCGCCTTGATGTACATCTTCTTGTTGGGGTGCTCGACGTTCTTCATG
CTGGCGATGTAGCCCTTTTGCTCGAGATACTTGATGCAATGCTTCATAAGCGAGTCGGCCATGTTGAGCT
TGTTCTTGATGGTCCGGTTCCAGATGCCGTCGGCCCCGGCTTCGTCGACCATGGCGTATACCATCATTAT
TTCGGAGTTGGGGAGGGAGGTGTACCTTTTGGGAGGAAGGGGAGGTTAGTTGGTGTGCTCGGTTGGCTGT
TTCCTGTGTGAAATTGTTATCCGCTCACAATTCCACACAACATACGAGCCGGAAGCATAAAGTGTAAAGC
CTGGGGTGCCTAATGAGTGAGCTAACTCACATTAATTGCGTTGCGCTCACTGCCCGCTTTCCAGTCGGGA
AACCTGTCGTGCCAGCTGCATTAATGAATCGGCCAACGCGCGGGGAGAGGCGGTTTGCGTATTGGGCGCT
CTTCCGCTTCCTCGCTCACTGACTCGCTGCGCTCGGTCGTTCGGCTGCGGCGAGCGGTATCAGCTCACTC
AAAGGCGGTAATACGGTTATCCACAGAATCAGGGGATAACGCAGGAAAGAACATGTGAGCAAAAGGCCAG
CAAAAGGCCAGGAACCGTAAAAAGGCCGCGTTGCTGGCGTTTTTCCATAGGCTCCGCCCCCCTGACGAGC
ATCACAAAAATCGACGCTCAAGTCAGAGGTGGCGAAACCCGACAGGACTATAAAGATACCAGGCGTTTCC
CCCTGGAAGCTCCCTCGTGCGCTCTCCTGTTCCGACCCTGCCGCTTACCGGATACCTGTCCGCCTTTCTC
CCTTCGGGAAGCGTGGCGCTTTCTCATAGCTCACGCTGTAGGTATCTCAGTTCGGTGTAGGTCGTTCGCT
CCAAGCTGGGCTGTGTGCACGAACCCCCCGTTCAGCCCGACCGCTGCGCCTTATCCGGTAACTATCGTCT
TGAGTCCAACCCGGTAAGACACGACTTATCGCCACTGGCAGCAGCCACTGGTAACAGGATTAGCAGAGCG
AGGTATGTAGGCGGTGCTACAGAGTTCTTGAAGTGGTGGCCTAACTACGGCTACACTAGAAGAACAGTAT
TTGGTATCTGCGCTCTGCTGAAGCCAGTTACCTTCGGAAAAAGAGTTGGTAGCTCTTGATCCGGCAAACA
AACCACCGCTGGTAGCGGTGGTTTTTTTGTTTGCAAGCAGCAGATTACGCGCAGAAAAAAAGGATCTCAA
GAAGATCCTTTGATCTTTTCTACGGGGTCTGACGCTCAGTGGAACGAAAACTCACGTTAAGGGATTTTGG
TCATGAGATTATCAAAAAGGATCTTCACCTAGATCCTTTTAAATTAAAAATGAAGTTTTAAATCAATCTA
AAGTATATATGAGTAAACTTGGTCTGACAGTTACCAATGCTTAATCAGTGAGGCACCTATCTCAGCGATC
TGTCTATTTCGTTCATCCATAGTTGCCTGACTCCCCGTCGTGTAGATAACTACGATACGGGAGGGCTTAC
CATCTGGCCCCAGTGCTGCAATGATACCGCGAGACCCACGCTCACCGGCTCCAGATTTATCAGCAATAAA
CCAGCCAGCCGGAAGGGCCGAGCGCAGAAGTGGTCCTGCAACTTTATCCGCCTCCATCCAGTCTATTAAT
TGTTGCCGGGAAGCTAGAGTAAGTAGTTCGCCAGTTAATAGTTTGCGCAACGTTGTTGCCATTGCTACAG
GCATCGTGGTGTCACGCTCGTCGTTTGGTATGGCTTCATTCAGCTCCGGTTCCCAACGATCAAGGCGAGT
TACATGATCCCCCATGTTGTGCAAAAAAGCGGTTAGCTCCTTCGGTCCTCCGATCGTTGTCAGAAGTAAG
TTGGCCGCAGTGTTATCACTCATGGTTATGGCAGCACTGCATAATTCTCTTACTGTCATGCCATCCGTAA
GATGCTTTTCTGTGACTGGTGAGTACTCAACCAAGTCATTCTGAGAATAGTGTATGCGGCGACCGAGTTG
CTCTTGCCCGGCGTCAATACGGGATAATACCGCGCCACATAGCAGAACTTTAAAAGTGCTCATCATTGGA
AAACGTTCTTCGGGGCGAAAACTCTCAAGGATCTTACCGCTGTTGAGATCCAGTTCGATGTAACCCACTC
GTGCACCCAACTGATCTTCAGCATCTTTTACTTTCACCAGCGTTTCTGGGTGAGCAAAAACAGGAAGGCA
AAATGCCGCAAAAAAGGGAATAAGGGCGACACGGAAATGTTGAATACTCATACTCTTCCTTTTTCAATAT
TATTGAAGCATTTATCAGGGTTATTGTCTCATGAGCGGATACATATTTGAATGTATTTAGAAAAATAAAC
AAATAGGGGTTCCGCGCACATTTCCCCGAAAAGTGCCACCTGAACGAAGCATCTGTGCTTCATTTTGTAG
AACAAAAATGCAACGCGAGAGCGCTAATTTTTCAAACAAAGAATCTGAGCTGCATTTTTACAGAACAGAA
ATGCAACGCGAAAGCGCTATTTTACCAACGAAGAATCTGTGCTTCATTTTTGTAAAACAAAAATGCAACG
CGAGAGCGCTAATTTTTCAAACAAAGAATCTGAGCTGCATTTTTACAGAACAGAAATGCAACGCGAGAGC
GCTATTTTACCAACAAAGAATCTATACTTCTTTTTTGTTCTACAAAAATGCATCCCGAGAGCGCTATTTT
TCTAACAAAGCATCTTAGATTACTTTTTTTCTCCTTTGTGCGCTCTATAATGCAGTCTCTTGATAACTTT
TTGCACTGTAGGTCCGTTAAGGTTAGAAGAAGGCTACTTTGGTGTCTATTTTCTCTTCCATAAAAAAAGC
CTGACTCCACTTCCCGCGTTTACTGATTACTAGCGAAGCTGCGGGTGCATTTTTTCAAGATAAAGGCATC
CCCGATTATATTCTATACCGATGTGGATTGCGCATACTTTGTGAACAGAAAGTGATAGCGTTGATGATTC
TTCATTGGTCAGAAAATTATGAACGGTTTCTTCTATTTTGTCTCTATATACTACGTATAGGAAATGTTTA
CATTTTCGTATTGTTTTCGATTCACTCTATGAATAGTTCTTACTACAATTTTTTTGTCTAAAGAGTAATA
CTAGAGATAAACATAAAAAATGTAGAGGTCGAGTTTAGATGCAAGTTCAAGGAGCGAAAGGTGGATGGGT
AGGTTATATAGGGATATAGCACAGAGATATATAGCAAAGAGATACTTTTGAGCAATGTTTGTGGAAGCGG
TATTCGCAATATTTTAGTAGCTCGTTACAGTCCGGTGCGTTTTTGGTTTTTTGAAAGTGCGTCTTCAGAG
CGCTTTTGGTTTTCAAAAGCGCTCTGAAGTTCCTATACTTTCTAGAGAATAGGAACTTCGGAATAGGAAC
TTCAAAGCGTTTCCGAAAACGAGCGCTTCCGAAAATGCAACGCGAGCTGCGCACATACAGCTCACTGTTC
ACGTCGCACCTATATCTGCGTGTTGCCTGTATATATATATACATGAGAAGAACGGCATAGTGCGTGTTTA
TGCTTAAATGCGTACTTATATGCGTCTATTTATGTAGGATGAAAGGTAGTCTAGTACCTCCTGTGATATT
ATCCCATTCCATGCGGGGTATCGTATGCTTCCTTCAGCACTACCCTTTAGCTGTTCTATATGCTGCCACT
CCTCAATTGGATTAGTCTCATCCTTCAATGCTATCATTTCCTTTGATATTGGATCATACTAAGAAACCAT
TATTATCATGACATTAACCTATAAAAATAGGCGTATCACGAGGCCCTTTCGTCTCGCGCGTTTCGGTGAT
GACGGTGAAAACCTCTGACACATGCAGCTCCCGGAGACGGTCACAGCTTGTCTGTAAGCGGATGCCGGGA
GCAGACAAGCCCGTCAGGGCGCGTCAGCGGGTGTTGGCGGGTGTCGGGGCTGGCTTAACTATGCGGCATC
AGAGCAGATTGTACTGAGAGTGCACCATACCACCTTTTCAATTCATCATTTTTTTTTT
Features (pLannotate 1.2.2; 23 found; start..end, strand, type, name):
    195..998     +  CDS            URA3: orotidine-5'-phosphate decarboxylase, required for uracil biosynthesis; S. cerevisiae URA3; yeast auxotrophic marker, counterselectable with 5-fluoroorotic acid (5-FOA)
   1077..1128    +  misc_feature   bom (fragment): basis of mobility region from pBR322
   1156..1584    -  rep_origin     f1 ori (sequence partly withheld): f1 bacteriophage origin of replication; arrow indicates direction of (+) strand synthesis
   1588..1722    -  CDS            lacZα (fragment): LacZα fragment of β-galactosidase; lacZ fragment
   1746..2072    -  CDS            YCTB_SCHPO (fragment): Experimental evidence at protein level: Swiss-Prot protein existence level 1. From Schizosaccharomyces pombe (strain 972 / ATCC 24843) (Fission yeast).
   2141..2221    -  CDS            ENT3 (fragment): ENT3_YEAST - Experimental evidence at protein level: Swiss-Prot protein existence level 1. Involved in the recruitment of clathrin to the Golgi network and endosomes to form clathrin coated vesicles. Plays a role in the trafficking of clathrin between the Golgi network and endosomes. Binds to membranes enriched in phosphatidylinositol-3,5-bisphosphate (PtdIns(3,5)P2) and, in association with VPS27, is involved in protein sorting at the multivesicular body (MVB). From Saccharomyces cerevisiae (strain ATCC 204508 / S288c) (Baker's yeast).
   3666..3683    +  misc_feature   MCS (fragment): pBluescript multiple cloning site
   3741..3758    +  CDS            Sce VMA intein 3' region (fragment): modified 3' region of the intein from the yeast Vma1 subunit of the vacuolar ATPase (Chong et al., 1998); Saccharomyces cerevisiae VMA1; C-terminal cleavage of this intein can be induced by thiols.
   4257..4391    +  CDS            HHO1 (fragment): H1_YEAST - Experimental evidence at protein level: Swiss-Prot protein existence level 1. Could act as an H1-type linker histone. Has been shown to bind DNA. From Saccharomyces cerevisiae (strain ATCC 204508 / S288c) (Baker's yeast).
   4456..4560    +  CDS            hH1 (fragment): H1_NEUCR - Protein inferred from homology: Swiss-Prot protein existence level 3. Could act as an H1-type linker histone. From Neurospora crassa (strain ATCC 24698 / 74-OR23-1A / CBS 708.71 / DSM 1257 / FGSC 987).
   4870..5547    +  CDS            mEos3.1: mEos3.1 is a photoconvertible green/yellow fluorescent protein published in 2012, derived from Lobophyllia hemprichii. It has moderate acid sensitivity.
   5548..5589    +  CDS            V5 tag: epitope tag from simian virus 5
   6848..6864    -  protein_bind   lac operator: The lac repressor binds to the lac operator to inhibit transcription in E. coli. This inhibition can be relieved by adding lactose or isopropyl-β-D-thiogalactopyranoside (IPTG). lac repressor encoded by lacI
   6872..6902    -  promoter       lac promoter: promoter for the E. coli lac operon
   6917..6938    -  protein_bind   CAP binding site: CAP binding activates transcription in the presence of cAMP. E. coli catabolite activator protein
   6951..7043    -  CDS            lacI (fragment): lac repressor; lacI; The lac repressor binds to the lac operator to inhibit transcription in E. coli. This inhibition can be relieved by adding lactose or isopropyl-β-D-thiogalactopyranoside (IPTG).
   7226..7814    -  rep_origin     ori: high-copy-number ColE1/pMB1/pBR322/pUC origin of replication
   7985..8845    -  CDS            AmpR: β-lactamase; bla; confers resistance to ampicillin, carbenicillin, and related antibiotics
   8846..8950    -  promoter       AmpR promoter: bla
   8977..10319   -  rep_origin     2μ ori: yeast 2μ plasmid origin of replication
  10387..10422   +  CDS            rop (fragment): Rop protein, which maintains plasmids at low copy number; rop
  10524..10573   +  misc_feature   bom (fragment): basis of mobility region from pBR322
  10581..194     +  promoter       URA3 promoter (across the origin): S. cerevisiae URA3
