[The description below was written by a language model from this plasmid's Addgene catalogue record and pLannotate feature annotations shown in this document.]
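Description:
csr-1_hH1_mEos3.1_V5 is a roughly 10.6 kb plasmid built on pRS426, a yeast–E. coli shuttle backbone. It carries a high-copy ColE1/pUC-type origin and an ampicillin resistance gene (AmpR) for propagation in E. coli. It also has the yeast 2μ origin and the URA3 auxotrophic marker with its promoter, which allow maintenance in Saccharomyces cerevisiae. An f1 origin and remnants of the lacZα/lac promoter cloning region are also present. Although the catalogue lists the vector type as bacterial expression, the payload is a Neurospora crassa expression cassette.

The insert encodes the N. crassa linker histone H1 (hH1, NCU06863), which the record describes as being under the ccg-1 promoter. It is fused at its C terminus to the photoconvertible fluorescent protein mEos3.1, followed directly by a V5 epitope tag. The feature table annotates mEos3.1 and V5 in full. It detects only short fragments of the histone coding region and does not annotate the ccg-1 promoter. Some short matches to unrelated yeast proteins are probably spurious similarity hits.

The plasmid name and the cyclosporin A selectable marker suggest targeting to the csr-1 locus, where gene disruption gives cyclosporin A resistance in Neurospora. The unannotated stretches on either side of the cassette could be the homology arms for this, but the record does not say so explicitly. Because histone H1 localises the fusion to chromatin, the construct serves as a photoconvertible nuclear reporter for live-cell imaging in N. crassa. The V5 tag additionally allows immunodetection of the fusion protein.
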