Addgene plasmid #191750: csr-1_hH1_mEos3.1_V5
Purpose: Photoconvertible fluorescent nuclear reporter.
Depositing lab: Jay C Dunlap. Depositing organization: Dartmouth College and Medical School. Publication: Optimized fluorescent proteins for 4-color and photoconvertible live-cell imaging in Neurospora crassa. Wang Z, Bartholomai BM, Loros JJ, Dunlap JC. Fungal Genet Biol. 2022 Dec 5:103763. doi: 10.1016/j.fgb.2022.103763. PubMed 36481248.
Backbone
  Vector backbone: pRS426
  Total vector size (bp): 10614
  Vector type: Bacterial Expression
  Selectable markers: Cyclosporin A
Growth in bacteria
  Bacterial resistance: Ampicillin, 100 μg/mL
  Growth temperature: 37°C
  Growth strain: DH5alpha
  Copy number: Unknown
Gene/Insert
  Gene/Insert name: hH1 (alt name: NCU06863)
  Species: Neurospora crassa
  Insert size (bp): 2904
  Entrez Gene: hH1 (a.k.a. NCU06863)
  Tag / fusion protein: mEos3.1 (C terminal on insert); ccg-1 promoter (N terminal on insert); V5 (C terminal on insert)
Terms and licenses: Academic/Nonprofit Terms; Industry Terms: Not Available to Industry
How to cite: csr-1_hH1_mEos3.1_V5 was a gift from Jay C Dunlap (Addgene plasmid # 191750 ; http://n2t.net/addgene:191750 ; RRID:Addgene_191750)
